>Addgene plasmid #14454 | p5078 pcDNA4c hBrd4 (1-470) | addgene partial sequence | sequence record 20335 | CMV-F 5'-CGCAAATGGGCGGTAGGCGTG-3'
CTGGNTNTTAGCAGAGCTCTCTGGCTACTAGAGAACCCACTGCTTACTGGCTTATCGAAATTAATACGAC
TCACTATAGGGAGACCCAAGCTGGCTAGCGTTTAAACTTAAGCTTAGCGCAGAGGCTTGGGGCAGCCGAG
CGGCAGCCAGGCCCCGGCCCGGGCCTCGGTTCCAGAAGGGAGAGGAGCCCGCCAAGGCGCGCAAGAGAGC
GGGCTGCCTCGCAGTCCGAGCCGGAGAGGGAGCGCGAGCCGCGCCGGCCCCGGACGGCCTCCGAAACCAT
GGGGGGTTCTCATCATCATCATCATCATGGTATGGCTAGCATGACTGGTGGACAGCAAATGGGTCGGGAT
CTGTACGACGATGACGATAAGGTACCAGGATCCATGTCTGCGGAGAGCGGCCCTGGGACGAGATTGAGAA
ATCTGCCAGTAATGGGGGATGGACTAGAAACTTCCCAAATGTCTACAACACAGGCCCAGGCCCAACCCCA
GCCAGCCAACGCAGCCAGCACCAACCCCCCGCCCCCAGAGACCTCCAACCCTAACAAGCCCAAGAGGCAG
ACCAACCAACTGCAATACCTGCTCAGAGTGGTGCTCAAGACACTATGGAAACACCAGTTTGCATGGCCTT
TCCAGCAGCCTGTGGATGCCGTCAAGCTGAACCTCCCTGATTACTATAAGATCATTAAAACGCCTATGGA
TATGGGAACAATAAAGAAGCGCTTGGAAAACAACTATTACTGGATGCTCAGGAATGTATCCAGGACTTCA
ACACTATGTTTACAATTGTTANTCTACAACAAGCCTGGNATGANTATNT
