[The description below was written by a language model from this plasmid's Addgene catalogue record.]
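Description:
p5078 pcDNA4c hBrd4 (1-470) is a mammalian expression plasmid built on the commercial pcDNA4/HisMax C backbone (about 5.3 kb without insert). It is propagated in E. coli as a high-copy plasmid under ampicillin selection, and it carries a Zeocin marker for selecting transfected mammalian cells. No feature table accompanies the record, so the promoter, tags and polyadenylation signal are not explicitly listed. Vectors of the pcDNA4/HisMax series generally drive expression from a CMV promoter and supply an N-terminal polyhistidine and Xpress epitope leader in one of three reading frames. A T7 primer site upstream of the cloning region is consistent with the listed 5′ sequencing primer. Whether the insert is in frame with that leader is not stated in the record.

The insert is a roughly 1.4 kb fragment of human BRD4 encoding amino acids 1-470, cloned between BamHI and NotI sites, both of which were retained. BRD4 is a BET-family chromatin-binding protein, and this N-terminal truncation covers the part of the protein that contains its bromodomains while omitting the C-terminal portion.

The associated study examined how the bovine papillomavirus E2 protein interacts with Brd4 to tether viral genomes to host mitotic chromosomes. In that context, the construct most likely served as one of a set of Brd4 truncations used to map the regions involved in E2 binding or chromosome association in transfected cells. The record does not describe its specific experimental role.
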