Addgene plasmid #14454: p5078 pcDNA4c hBrd4 (1-470)
Depositing lab: Peter Howley. Depositing organization: Harvard Medical School. Publication: Interaction of the bovine papillomavirus E2 protein with Brd4 tethers the viral DNA to host mitotic chromosomes. You J, Croyle JL, Nishimura A, Ozato K, Howley PM. Cell. 2004 Apr 30. 117(3):349-60. 10.1016/S0092-8674(04)00402-7 PubMed 15109495.
Backbone
  Vector backbone: pcDNA4 / HisMax C
  Backbone manufacturer: Invitrogen
  Backbone size w/o insert (bp): 5300
  Vector type: Mammalian Expression
  Selectable markers: Zeocin
Growth in bacteria
  Bacterial resistance: Ampicillin, 100 μg/mL
  Growth temperature: 37°C
  Growth strain: DH5alpha
  Copy number: High Copy
Gene/Insert
  Gene/Insert name: Brd4 (1-470) (alt names: Brd4; hBrd4)
  Species: H. sapiens (human)
  Insert size (bp): 1400
  Mutation: amino acids 1-470
  Entrez Gene: BRD4 (a.k.a. CAP, CDLS6, FSHRG4, HUNK1, HUNKI, MCAP)
  Cloning method: Restriction Enzyme; 5′ cloning site BamHI (not destroyed); 3′ cloning site NotI (not destroyed)
  Sequencing primers: 5′ T7
Terms and licenses: Academic/Nonprofit Terms; Industry Terms: Not Available to Industry
How to cite: p5078 pcDNA4c hBrd4 (1-470) was a gift from Peter Howley (Addgene plasmid # 14454 ; http://n2t.net/addgene:14454 ; RRID:Addgene_14454)
